>Addgene plasmid #152703 | pGBW-m4133625 | depositor full sequence | sequence record 295715 | Full Sequence
CACCATGTACACTCGCTATGTCGATAACAACTTCTGTGGCCCTGATGGCTACCCTCTTGAGTGCATTAAA
GACCTTCTAGCACGTGCTGGTAAAGCTTCATGCACTTTGTCCGAACAACTGGACTTTATTGACACTAAGA
GGGGTGTATACTGCTGCCGTGAACATGAGCATGAAATTGCTTGGTACACGGAACGTTCTGAAAAGAGCTA
TGAATTGCAGACACCTTTTGAAATTAAATTGGCAAAGAAATTTGACACCTTCAATGGGGAATGTCCAAAT
TTTGTATTTCCCTTAAATTCCATAATCAAGACTATTCAACCAAGGGTTGAAAAGAAAAAGCTTGATGGCT
TTATGGGTAGAATTCGATCTGTCTATCCAGTTGCGTCACCAAATGAATGCAACCAAATGTGCCTTTCAAC
TCTCATGAAGTGTGATCATTGTGGTGAAACTTCATGGCAGACGGGCGATTTTGTTAAAGCCACTTGCGAA
TTTTGTGGCACTGAGAATTTGACTAAAGAAGGTGCCACTACTTGTGGTTACTTACCCCAAAATGCTGTTG
TTAAAATTTATTGTCCAGCATGTCACAATTCAGAAGTAGGACCTGAGCATAGTCTTGCCGAATACCATAA
TGAATCTGGCTTGAAAACCATTCTTCGTAAGGGTGGTCGCACTATTGCCTTTGGAGGCTGTGTGTTCTCT
TATGTTGGTTGCCATAACAAGTGTGCCTATTGGGTTCCACGTGCTAGCGCTAACATAGGTTGTAACCATA
CAGGTGTTGTTGGAGAAGGTTCCGAAGGTCTTAATGACAACCTTCTTGAAATACTCCAAAAAGAGAAAGT
CAACATCAATATTGTTGGTGACTTTAAACTTAATGAAGAGATCGCCATTATTTTGGCATCTTTTTCTGCT
TCCACAAGTGCTTTTGTGGAAACTGTGAAAGGTTTGGATTATAAAGCATTCAAACAAATTGTTGAATCCT
GTGGTAATTTTAAAGTTACAAAAGGAAAAGCTAAAAAAGGTGCCTGGAATATTGGTGAACAGAAATCAAT
ACTGAGTCCTCTTTATGCATTTGCATCAGAGGCTGCTCGTGTTGTACGATCAATTTTCTCCCGCACTCTT
GAAACTGCTCAAAATTCTGTGCGTGTTTTACAGAAGGCCGCTATAACAATACTAGATGGAATTTCACAGT
ATTCACTGAGACTCATTGATGCTATGATGTTCACATCTGATTTGGCTACTAACAATCTAGTTGTAATGGC
CTACATTACAGGTGGTGTTGTTCAGTTGACTTCGCAGTGGCTAACTAACATCTTTGGCACTGTTTATGAA
AAACTCAAACCCGTCCTTGATTGGCTTGAAGAGAAGTTTAAGGAAGGTGTAGAGTTTCTTAGAGACGGTT
GGGAAATTGTTAAATTTATCTCAACCTGTGCTTGTGAAATTGTCGGTGGACAAATTGTCACCTGTGCAAA
GGAAATTAAGGAGAGTGTTCAGACATTCTTTAAGCTTGTAAATAAATTTTTGGCTTTGTGTGCTGACTCT
ATCATTATTGGTGGAGCTAAACTTAAAGCCTTGAATTTAGGTGAAACATTTGTCACGCACTCAAAGGGAT
TGTACAGAAAGTGTGTTAAATCCAGAGAAGAAACTGGCCTACTCATGCCTCTAAAAGCCCCAAAAGAAAT
TATCTTCTTAGAGGGAGAAACACTTCCCACAGAAGTGTTAACAGAGGAAGTTGTCTTGAAAACTGGTGAT
TTACAACCATTAGAACAACCTACTAGTGAAGCTGTTGAAGCTCCATTGGTTGGTACACCAGTTTGTATTA
ACGGGCTTATGTTGCTCGAAATCAAAGACACAGAAAAGTACTGTGCCCTTGCACCTAATATGATGGTAAC
AAACAATACCTTCACACTCAAAGGCGAAAACCTTTACTTTCAGTCGAAAGAAACCGCGGCAGCTAAGTTC
GAGAGGCAGCACATGGACAGTTAAGGATCCGCAGGCCTCTGCTAGCTTGACTGACTGAGATACAGCGTAC
CTTCAGCTCACAGACATGATAAGATACATTGATGAGTTTGGACAAACCACAACTAGAATGCAGTGAAAAA
AATGCTTTATTTGTGAAATTTGTGATGCTATTGCTTTATTTGTAACCATTATAAGCTGCAATAAACAAGT
TAACAACAACAATTGCATTCATTTTATGTTTCAGGTTCAGGGGGAGGTGTGGGAGGTTTTTTAAAGCAAG
TAAAACCTCTACAAATGTGGTATTGGCCCATCTCTATCGGTATCGTAGCATAACCCCTTGGGGCCTCTAA
ACGGGTCTTGAGGGGTTTTTTGTGCCCCTCGGGCCGGATTGCTATCTACCGGCATTGGCGCAGAAAAAAA
TGCCTGATGCGACGCTGCGCGTCTTATACTCCCACATATGCCAGATTCAGCAACGGATACGGCTTCCCCA
ACTTGCCCACTTCCATACGTGTCCTCCTTACCAGAAATTTATCCTTAAGGTCGTCAGCTATCCTGCAGGC
GATCTCTCGATTTCGATCAAGACATTCCTTTAATGGTCTTTTCTGGACACCACTAGGGGTCAGAAGTAGT
TCATCAAACTTTCTTCCCTCCCTAATCTCATTGGTTACCTTGGGCTATCGAAACTTAATTAACCAGTCAA
GTCAGCTACTTGGCGAGATCGACTTGTCTGGGTTTCGACTACGCTCAGAATTGCGTCAGTCAAGTTCGAT
CTGGTCCTTGCTATTGCACCCGTTCTCCGATTACGAGTTTCATTTAAATCATGTGAGCAAAAGGCCAGCA
AAAGGCCAGGAACCGTAAAAAGGCCGCGTTGCTGGCGTTTTTCCATAGGCTCCGCCCCCCTGACGAGCAT
CACAAAAATCGACGCTCAAGTCAGAGGTGGCGAAACCCGACAGGACTATAAAGATACCAGGCGTTTCCCC
CTGGAAGCTCCCTCGTGCGCTCTCCTGTTCCGACCCTGCCGCTTACCGGATACCTGTCCGCCTTTCTCCC
TTCGGGAAGCGTGGCGCTTTCTCATAGCTCACGCTGTAGGTATCTCAGTTCGGTGTAGGTCGTTCGCTCC
AAGCTGGGCTGTGTGCACGAACCCCCCGTTCAGCCCGACCGCTGCGCCTTATCCGGTAACTATCGTCTTG
AGTCCAACCCGGTAAGACACGACTTATCGCCACTGGCAGCAGCCACTGGTAACAGGATTAGCAGAGCGAG
GTATGTAGGCGGTGCTACAGAGTTCTTGAAGTGGTGGCCTAACTACGGCTACACTAGAAGAACAGTATTT
GGTATCTGCGCTCTGCTGAAGCCAGTTACCTTCGGAAAAAGAGTTGGTAGCTCTTGATCCGGCAAACAAA
CCACCGCTGGTAGCGGTGGTTTTTTTGTTTGCAAGCAGCAGATTACGCGCAGAAAAAAAGGATCTCAAGA
AGATCCTTTGATCTTTTCTACGGGGTCTGACGCTCAGTGGAACGAAAACTCACGTTAAGGGATTTTGGTC
ATGAGATTATCAAAAAGGATCTTCACCTAGATCCTTTTAAATTAAAAATGAAGTTTTAAATCAATCTAAA
GTATATATGAGTAAACTTGGTCTGACAGTTACCAATGCTTAATCAGTGAGGCACCTATCTCAGCGATCTG
TCTATTTCGTTCATCCATAGTTGCATTTAAATTTCCGAACTCTCCAAGGCCCTCGTCGGAAAATCTTCAA
ACCTTTCGTCCGATCCATCTTGCAGGCTACCTCTCGAACGAACTATCGCAAGTCTCTTGGCCGGCCTTGC
GCCTTGGCTATTGCTTGGCAGCGCCTATCGCCAGGTATTACTCCAATCCCGAATATCCGAGATCGGGATC
ACCCGAGAGAAGTTCAACCTACATCCTCAATCCCGATCTATCCGAGATCCGAGGAATATCGAAATCGGGG
CGCGCCTGGCCTCCGCGCCGGGTTTTGGCGCCTCCCGCGGGCGCCCCCCTCGTCACGGCGAGCGCTGCCA
CGTCAGACGAAGGGCGCAGGAGCGTCCTGATCCTTCCGCCCGGACGCTCAGGACAGCGGCCCGCTGCTCA
TAAGACTCGGCCTTAGAACCCCAGTATCAGCAGAAGGACATTTTAGGACGGGACTTGGGTGACTCTAGGG
CACTGGTTTTCTTTCCAGAGAGCGGAACAGGCGAGGAAAAGTAGTCCCTTCTCGGCGATTCTGCGGAGGG
ATCTCCGTGGGGCGGTGAACGCCGATGATTATATAAGGACGCGCCGGGTGTGGCACAGCTAGTTCCGTCG
CAGCCGGGATTTGGGTCGCGGTTCTTGTTTGTGGATCGCTGTGATCGTCACTTGGTGAGTAGCGGGCTGC
TGGGCTGGCCGGGGCTTTCGTGGCCGCCGGGCCGCTCGGTGGGACGGAAGCGTGTGGAGAGACCGCCAAG
GGCTGTAGTCTGGGTCCGCGAGCAAGGTTGCCCTGAACTGGGGGTTGGGGGGAGCGCAGCAAAATGGCGG
CTGTTCCCGAGTCTTGAATGGAAGACGCTTGTGAGGCGGGCTGTGAGGTCGTTGAAACAAGGTGGGGGGC
ATGGTGGGCGGCAAGAACCCAAGGTCTTGAGCCCTTCGCTAATGCGGGAAAGCTCTTATTCGGGTGAGAT
GGGCTGGGCACCATCTGGGGACCCTGACGTGAAGTTTGTCACTGACTGGAGAACTCGGTTTGTCGTCTGT
TGCGGGGGCGGCAGTTATGGCGGTGCCGTTGGGCAGTGCACCCGTACCTTTGGGAGCGCGCGCCCTCGTC
GTGTCGTGACGTCACCCGTTCTGTTGGCTTATAATGCAGGGTGGGGCCACCTGCCGGTAGGTGTGCGGTA
GGCTTTTCTCCGTCGCAGGACGCAGGGTTCGGGCCTAGGGTAGGCTCTCCTGAATCGACAGGCGCCGGAC
CTCTGGTGAGGGGAGGGATAAGTGAGGCGTCAGTTTCTTTGGTCGGTTTTATGTACCTATCTTCTTAAGT
AGCTGAAGCTCCGGTTTTGAACTATGCGCTCGGGGTTGGCGAGTGTGTTTTGTGAAGTTTTTTAGGCACC
TTTTGAAATGTAATCATTTGGGTCAATATGTAATTTTCAGTGTTAGACTTGTAAATTGTCCGCTAAATTC
TGGCCGTTTTTGGCTTTTTTGTTAGACAACATGGGTAAAAAGCCTGAACTCACCGCGACGTCTGTCGAGA
AGTTTCTGATCGAAAAGTTCGACAGCGTCTCCGACCTGATGCAGCTCTCGGAGGGCGAAGAATCTCGTGC
TTTCAGCTTCGATGTAGGAGGGCGTGGATATGTCCTGCGGGTAAATAGCTGCGCCGATGGTTTCTACAAA
GATCGTTATGTTTATCGGCACTTTGCATCCGCCGCGCTCCCGATTCCGGAAGTGCTTGACATTGGGGAGT
TCAGCGAGAGCCTGACCTATTGCATCTCCCGCCGTGCACAGGGTGTCACGTTGCAAGACCTGCCTGAAAC
CGAACTGCCCGCTGTTCTGCAGCCGGTCGCGGAGGCAATGGATGCCATCGCTGCCGCCGATCTTAGCCAG
ACGAGCGGGTTCGGCCCATTCGGACCGCAAGGAATCGGTCAATACACTACATGGCGTGATTTCATATGCG
CGATTGCTGATCCCCATGTGTATCACTGGCAAACTGTGATGGACGACACCGTCAGTGCGTCCGTCGCGCA
GGCTCTCGATGAGCTGATGCTTTGGGCCGAGGACTGCCCCGAAGTCCGGCACCTCGTGCACGCGGATTTC
GGCTCCAACAATGTCCTGACGGACAATGGCCGCATAACAGCGGTCATTGACTGGAGCGAGGCGATGTTCG
GGGATTCCCAATACGAGGTCGCCAACATCTTCTTCTGGAGGCCGTGGTTGGCTTGTATGGAGCAGCAGAC
GCGCTACTTCGAGCGGAGGCATCCGGAGCTTGCAGGATCGCCCCGGCTCCGGGCGTATATGCTCCGCATT
GGTCTTGACCAACTCTATCAGAGCTTGGTTGACGGCAATTTCGATGATGCAGCTTGGGCGCAGGGTCGAT
GCGACGCAATCGTCCGATCCGGAGCCGGGACTGTCGGGCGTACACAAATCGCCCGCAGAAGCGCCGCCGT
CTGGACCGATGGCTGTGTAGAAGTACTCGCCGATAGTGGAAACCGACGCCCCAGCACTCGTCCGAGGGCA
AAGGAATAAGCTAGTATGTAAGCCTAGTCTTAGATAATAAAATCGCTATCCATCGAAGATGGATGTGTGT
TGGTTTTTTGTGTGTGTAACGCTAGGCGCGCCTGGTGTACCGAGAACGATCCTCTCAGTGCGAGTCTCGA
CGATCCATATCGTTGCTTGGCAGTCAGCCAGTCGGAATCCAGCTTGGGACCCAGGAAGTCCAATCGTCAG
ATATTGTACTCAAGCCTGGTCACGGCAGCGTACCGATCTGTTTAAACCTAGATATTGATAGTCTGATCGG
TCAACGTATAATCGAGTCCTAGCTTTTGCAAACATCTATCAAGAGACAGGATCAGCAGGAGGCTTTCGCA
TGAGTATTCAACATTTCCGTGTCGCCCTTATTCCCTTTTTTGCGGCATTTTGCCTTCCTGTTTTTGCTCA
CCCAGAAACGCTGGTGAAAGTAAAAGATGCTGAAGATCAGTTGGGTGCGCGAGTGGGTTACATCGAACTG
GATCTCAACAGCGGTAAGATCCTTGAGAGTTTTCGCCCCGAAGAACGCTTTCCAATGATGAGCACTTTTA
AAGTTCTGCTATGTGGCGCGGTATTATCCCGTATTGACGCCGGGCAAGAGCAACTCGGTCGCCGCATACA
CTATTCTCAGAATGACTTGGTTGAGTATTCACCAGTCACAGAAAAGCATCTTACGGATGGCATGACAGTA
AGAGAATTATGCAGTGCTGCCATAACCATGAGTGATAACACTGCGGCCAACTTACTTCTGACAACGATTG
GAGGACCGAAGGAGCTAACCGCTTTTTTGCACAACATGGGGGATCATGTAACTCGCCTTGATCGTTGGGA
ACCGGAGCTGAATGAAGCCATACCAAACGACGAGCGTGACACCACGATGCCTGTAGCAATGGCAACAACC
TTGCGTAAACTATTAACTGGCGAACTACTTACTCTAGCTTCCCGGCAACAGTTGATAGACTGGATGGAGG
CGGATAAAGTTGCAGGACCACTTCTGCGCTCGGCCCTTCCGGCTGGCTGGTTTATTGCTGATAAATCTGG
AGCCGGTGAGCGTGGGTCTCGCGGTATCATTGCAGCACTGGGGCCAGATGGTAAGCCCTCCCGTATCGTA
GTTATCTACACGACGGGGAGTCAGGCAACTATGGATGAACGAAATAGACAGATCGCTGAGATAGGTGCCT
CACTGATTAAGCATTGGTAACCGATTCTAGGTGCATTGGCGCAGAAAAAAATGCCTGATGCGACGCTGCG
CGTCTTATACTCCCACATATGCCAGATTCAGCAACGGATACGGCTTCCCCAACTTGCCCACTTCCATACG
TGTCCTCCTTACCAGAAATTTATCCTTAAGATCGTTTAAACTCGACTCTGGCTCTATCGAATCTCCGTCG
TTTCGAGCTTACGCGAACAGCCGTGGCGCTCATTTGCTCGTCGGGCATCGAATCTCGTCAGCTATCGTCA
GCTTACCTTTTTGGCAGCGATCGCGGCTCCCGACATCTTGGACCATTAGCTCCACAGGTATCTTCTTCCC
TCTAGTGGTCATAACAGCAGCTTCAGCTACCTCTCAATTCAAAAAACCCCTCAAGACCCGTTTAGAGGCC
CCAAGGGGTTATGCTATCAATCGTTGCGTTACACACACAAAAAACCAACACACATCCATCTTCGATGGAT
AGCGATTTTATTATCTAACTGCTGATCGAGTGTAGCCAGATCTAGTAATCAATTACGGGGTCATTAGTTC
ATAGCCCATATATGGAGTTCCGCGTTACATAACTTACGGTAAATGGCCCGCCTGGCTGACCGCCCAACGA
CCCCCGCCCATTGACGTCAATAATGACGTATGTTCCCATAGTAACGCCAATAGGGACTTTCCATTGACGT
CAATGGGTGGAGTATTTACGGTAAACTGCCCACTTGGCAGTACATCAAGTGTATCATATGCCAAGTACGC
CCCCTATTGACGTCAATGACGGTAAATGGCCCGCCTGGCATTATGCCCAGTACATGACCTTATGGGACTT
TCCTACTTGGCAGTACATCTACGTATTAGTCATCGCTATTACCATGCTGATGCGGTTTTGGCAGTACATC
AATGGGCGTGGATAGCGGTTTGACTCACGGGGATTTCCAAGTCTCCACCCCATTGACGTCAATGGGAGTT
TGTTTTGGCACCAAAATCAACGGGACTTTCCAAAATGTCGTAACAACTCCGCCCCATTGACGCAAATGGG
CGGTAGGCGTGTACGGTGGGAGGTCTATATAAGCAGAGCTGGTTTAGTGAACCGTCAGATCAGATCTTTG
TCGATCCTACCATCCACTCGACACACCCGCCAGCGGCCGC
Features (pLannotate 1.2.2; 19 found; start..end, strand, type, name):
      8..1915    +  CDS            R1A_SARS2 (fragment): Experimental evidence at protein level: Swiss-Prot protein existence level 1. [Non-structural protein 10]: Plays a pivotal role in viral transcription by stimulating both nsp14 3'-5' exoribonuclease and nsp16 2'-O-methyltransferase activities. Therefore plays an essential role in viral mRNAs cap methylation. From Severe acute respiratory syndrome coronavirus 2 (2019-nCoV) (SARS-CoV-2).
   2050..2171    -  polyA_signal   SV40 poly(A) signal: SV40 polyadenylation signal
   2194..2263    -  CDS            large T antigen (fragment): large T antigen from SV40 (simian virus 40)
   2286..2332    +  terminator     T7 terminator: transcription terminator for bacteriophage T7 RNA polymerase
   2362..2498    +  terminator     rrnG terminator: transcription terminator from the E. coli ribosomal RNA rrnG operon (Albrechtsen et al., 1991)
   2543..2614    +  misc_feature   3' β-globin insulator: insulator downstream of the human β-globin locus (Farrell et al., 2002)
   2840..3428    -  rep_origin     ori: high-copy-number ColE1/pMB1/pBR322/pUC origin of replication
   3600..3664    -  CDS            bla(M) (fragment): β-lactamase lacking the signal sequence; bla(M); allows cytosolic expression of β-lactamase
   3928..5137    +  promoter       UbC promoter: human ubiquitin C promoter
   5147..6168    +  CDS            HygR (fragment): hygromycin B phosphotransferase confers resistance to hygromycin
   6196..6244    +  polyA_signal   poly(A) signal: synthetic polyadenylation signal
   6510..7370    +  CDS            AmpR: β-lactamase; bla; confers resistance to ampicillin, carbenicillin, and related antibiotics
   7383..7519    +  terminator     rrnG terminator: transcription terminator from the E. coli ribosomal RNA rrnG operon (Albrechtsen et al., 1991)
   7664..7735    +  misc_feature   5' β-globin insulator: insulator upstream of the human β-globin locus (Farrell et al., 2002)
   7740..7786    -  terminator     T7 terminator: transcription terminator for bacteriophage T7 RNA polymerase
   7804..7852    -  polyA_signal   poly(A) signal: synthetic polyadenylation signal
   7933..8236    +  enhancer       CMV enhancer: human cytomegalovirus immediate early enhancer
   8309..8326    -  promoter       CMV promoter (fragment): human cytomegalovirus (CMV) immediate early promoter
   8389..8440    +  promoter       CMVd2 promoter: truncated human cytomegalovirus (CMV) immediate early promoter that yields moderately reduced expression relative to the full-length promoter
