[The description below was written by a language model from this plasmid's Addgene catalogue record and pLannotate feature annotations shown in this document.]
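Description:
pGBW-m4133625 is a mammalian expression plasmid for wild-type SARS-CoV-2 non-structural protein 2 (nsp2), built on the pTwist_CMV_Hygro_6 backbone. It is propagated in E. coli as a high-copy plasmid through a ColE1/pUC-type origin and selected with ampicillin via a full-length β-lactamase gene. A separate mammalian selection cassette, in which the human ubiquitin C promoter drives hygromycin B phosphotransferase followed by a synthetic poly(A) signal, allows hygromycin selection of transfected cells and the derivation of stable lines.

The roughly 1.9 kb nsp2 coding sequence, derived from the ORF1ab polyprotein gene, sits at the start of the sequence record, immediately downstream of the CMV immediate-early enhancer and promoter elements that lie at the end of the circular map. The automated annotation matches this insert to a fragment of the replicase polyprotein 1a. Its accompanying text about nsp10 function is generic to that polyprotein entry and does not describe this insert. According to the catalogue fields, the backbone supplies a C-terminal tag consisting of a TEV protease cleavage site and an S-tag, which would allow detection or affinity capture and subsequent tag removal. These elements are not individually annotated in the feature table. An SV40 polyadenylation signal is annotated downstream of the insert, though on the opposite strand.

The expression unit is flanked by β-globin insulator elements, and bacterial rrnG and T7 terminators together with an additional synthetic poly(A) signal help isolate the cassettes from read-through transcription. The plasmid is suited to expressing tagged nsp2 in mammalian cells, for example for localization, interaction or functional studies of this viral protein.
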