Addgene plasmid #152703: pGBW-m4133625
Purpose: Mammalian expression plasmid for SARS-CoV-2 nsp2
Depositing lab: Ginkgo Bioworks & Benjie Chen. Depositing organization: Ginkgo Bioworks.
Backbone
  Vector backbone: pTwist_CMV_Hygro_6
  Backbone size w/o insert (bp): 6525
  Vector type: Mammalian Expression
  Selectable markers: Hygromycin
Growth in bacteria
  Bacterial resistance: Ampicillin, 100 μg/mL
  Growth temperature: 37°C
  Growth strain: DH5alpha
  Copy number: High Copy
Gene/Insert
  Gene/Insert name: SARS-CoV-2 nsp2
  Species: Severe acute respiratory syndrome coronavirus 2
  Insert size (bp): 1907
  Mutation: wt
  Entrez Gene: ORF1ab (a.k.a. GU280_gp01)
  Promoter: CMV
  Tag / fusion protein: Cleavable TEV;S-tag (C terminal on backbone)
  Cloning method: Unknown
Resource information
  A portion of this plasmid was derived from a plasmid made by: GinkgoBioworks
Depositor comments: NCBI reference sequence: YP_009725298.1
How to cite: pGBW-m4133625 was a gift from Ginkgo Bioworks & Benjie Chen (Addgene plasmid # 152703 ; http://n2t.net/addgene:152703 ; RRID:Addgene_152703)
